>Addgene plasmid #136816 | pEBTetD-SNAP-CPAP | depositor full sequence | sequence record 264064 | Full Sequence
TTGTACAAAGTGGTGATGGCAGCTAGCGGCGCGCCCGGCCGCGGGGCAGTGCATGTAATCCCTTCAGTTG
GTTGGTACAACTTGCCAACTGGGCCCTGTTCCACATGTGACACGGGGGGGGACCAAACACAAAGGGGTTC
TCTGACTGTAGTTGACATCCTTATAAATGGATGTGCACATTTGCCAACACTGAGTGGCTTTCATCCTGGA
GCAGACTTTGCAGTCTGTGGACTGCAACACAACATTGCCTTTATGTGTAACTCTTGGCTGAAGCTCTTAC
ACCAATGCTGGGGGACATGTACCTCCCAGGGGCCCAGGAAGACTACGGGAGGCTACACCAACGTCAATCA
GAGGGGCCTGTGTAGCTACCGATAAGCGGACCCTCAAGAGGGCATTAGCAATAGTGTTTATAAGGCCCCC
TTGTTAACCCTAAACGGGTAGCATATGCTTCCCGGGTAGTAGTATATACTATCCAGACTAACCCTAATTC
AATAGCATATGTTACCCAACGGGAAGCATATGCTATCGAATTAGGGTTAGTAAAAGGGTCCTAAGGAACA
GCGATATCTCCCACCCCATGAGCTGTCACGGTTTTATTTACATGGGGTCAGGATTCCACGAGGGTAGTGA
ACCATTTTAGTCACAAGGGCAGTGGCTGAAGATCAAGGAGCGGGCAGTGAACTCTCCTGAATCTTCGCCT
GCTTCTTCATTCTCCTTCGTTTAGCTAATAGAATAACTGCTGAGTTGTGAACAGTAAGGTGTATGTGAGG
TGCTCGAAAACAAGGTTTCAGGTGACGCCCCCAGAATAAAATTTGGACGGGGGGTTCAGTGGTGGCATTG
TGCTATGACACCAATATAACCCTCACAAACCCCTTGGGCAATAAATACTAGTGTAGGAATGAAACATTCT
GAATATCTTTAACAATAGAAATCCATGGGGTGGGGACAAGCCGTAAAGACTGGATGTCCATCTCACACGA
ATTTATGGCTATGGGCAACACATAATCCTAGTGCAATATGATACTGGGGTTATTAAGATGTGTCCCAGGC
AGGGACCAAGACAGGTGAACCATGTTGTTACACTCTATTTGTAACAAGGGGAAAGAGAGTGGACGCCGAC
AGCAGCGGACTCCACTGGTTGTCTCTAACACCCCCGAAAATTAAACGGGGCTCCACGCCAATGGGGCCCA
TAAACAAAGACAAGTGGCCACTCTTTTTTTTGAAATTGTGGAGTGGGGGCACGCGTCAGCCCCCACACGC
CGCCCTGCGGTTTTGGACTGTAAAATAAGGGTGTAATAACTTGGCTGATTGTAACCCCGCTAACCACTGC
GGTCAAACCACTTGCCCACAAAACCACTAATGGCACCCCGGGGAATACCTGCATAAGTAGGTGGGCGGGC
CAAGATAGGGGCGCGATTGCTGCGATCTGGAGGACAAATTACACACACTTGCGCCTGAGCGCCAAGCACA
GGGTTGTTGGTCCTCATATTCACGAGGTCGCTGAGAGCACGGTGGGCTAATGTTGCCATGGGTAGCATAT
ACTACCCAAATATCTGGATAGCATATGCTATCCTAATCTATATCTGGGTAGCATAGGCTATCCTAATCTA
TATCTGGGTAGCATATGCTATCCTAATCTATATCTGGGTAGTATATGCTATCCTAATTTATATCTGGGTA
GCATAGGCTATCCTAATCTATATCTGGGTAGCATATGCTATCCTAATCTATATCTGGGTAGTATATGCTA
TCCTAATCTGTATCCGGGTAGCATATGCTATCCTAATAGAGATTAGGGTAGTATATGCTATCCTAATTTA
TATCTGGGTAGCATATACTACCCAAATATCTGGATAGCATATGCTATCCTAATCTATATCTGGGTAGCAT
ATGCTATCCTAATCTATATCTGGGTAGCATAGGCTATCCTAATCTATATCTGGGTAGCATATGCTATCCT
AATCTATATCTGGGTAGTATATGCTATCCTAATTTATATCTGGGTAGCATAGGCTATCCTAATCTATATC
TGGGTAGCATATGCTATCCTAATCTATATCTGGGTAGTATATGCTATCCTAATCTGTATCCGGGTAGCAT
ATGCTATCCTCATGCATATACAGTCAGCATATGATACCCAGTAGTAGAGTGGGAGTGCTATCCTTTGCAT
ATGCCGCCACCTCCCAAGGGGGCGTGAATTTTCGCTGCTTGTCCTTTTCCTGCTGGTTGCTCCCATTCTT
AGGTGAATTTAAGGAGGCCAGGCTAAAGCCGTCGCATGTCTGATTGCTCACCAGGTAAATGTCGCTAATG
TTTTCCAACGCGAGAAGGTGTTGAGCGCGGAGCTGAGTGACGTGACAACATGGGTATGCCCAATTGCCCC
ATGTTGGGAGGACGAAAATGGTGACAAGACAGATGGCCAGAAATACACCAACAGCACGCATGATGTCTAC
TGGGGATTTATTCTTTAGTGCGGGGGAATACACGGCTTTTAATACGATTGAGGGCGTCTCCTAACAAGTT
ACATCACTCCTGCCCTTCCTCACCCTCATCTCCATCACCTCCTTCATCTCCGTCATCTCCGTCATCACCC
TCCGCGGCAGCCCCTTCCACCATAGGTGGAAACCAGGGAGGCAAATCTACTCCATCGTCAAAGCTGCACA
CAGTCACCCTGATATTGCAGGTAGGAGCGGGCTTTGTCATAACAAGGTCCTTAATCGCATCCTTCAAAAC
CTCAGCAAATATATGAGTTTGTAAAAAGACCATGAAATAACAGACAATGGACTCCCTTAGCGGGCCAGGT
TGTGGGCCGGGTCCAGGGGCCATTCCAAAGGGGAGACGACTCAATGGTGTAAGACGACATTGTGGAATAG
CAAGGGCAGTTCCTCGCCTTAGGTTGTAAAGGGAGGTCTTACTACCTCCATATACGAACACACCGGCGAC
CCAAGTTCCTTCGTCGGTAGTCCTTTCTACGTGACTCCTAGCCAGGAGAGCTCTTAAACCTTCTGCAATG
TTCTCAAATTTCGGGTTGGAACCTCCTTGACCACGATGCTTTTCCAAACCACCCTCCTTTTTTGCGCCCT
GCCTCCATCACCCTGACCCCGGGGTCCAGTGCTTGGGCCTTCTCCTGGGTCATCTGCGGGGCCCTGCTCT
ATCGCTCCCGGGGGCACGTCAGGCTCACCATCTGGGCCACCTTCTTGGTGGTATTCAAAATAATCGGCTT
CCCCTACAGGGTGGAAAAATGGCCTTCTACCTGGAGGGGGCCTGCGCGGTGGAGACCCGGATGATGATGA
CTGACTACTGGGACTCCTGGGCCTCTTTTCTCCACGTCCACGACCTCTCCCCCTGGCTCTTTCACGACTT
CCCCCCCTGGCTCTTTCACGTCCTCTACCCCGGCGGCCTCCACTACCTCCTCGACCCCGGCCTCCACTAC
CTCCTCGACCCCGGCCTCCACTGCCTCCTCGACCCCGGCCTCCACCTCCTGCTCCTGCCCCTCCTGCTCC
TGCCCCTCCTCCTGCTCCTGCCCCTCCTGCCCCTCCTGCTCCTGCCCCTCCTGCCCCTCCTGCTCCTGCC
CCTCCTGCCCCTCCTGCTCCTGCCCCTCCTGCCCCTCCTCCTGCTCCTGCCCCTCCTGCCCCTCCTCCTG
CTCCTGCCCCTCCTGCCCCTCCTGCTCCTGCCCCTCCTGCCCCTCCTGCTCCTGCCCCTCCTGCCCCTCC
TGCTCCTGCCCCTCCTGCTCCTGCCCCTCCTGCTCCTGCCCCTCCTGCTCCTGCCCCTCCTGCCCCTCCT
GCCCCTCCTCCTGCTCCTGCCCCTCCTGCTCCTGCCCCTCCTGCCCCTCCTGCCCCTCCTGCTCCTGCCC
CTCCTCCTGCTCCTGCCCCTCCTGCCCCTCCTGCCCCTCCTCCTGCTCCTGCCCCTCCTGCCCCTCCTCC
TGCTCCTGCCCCTCCTCCTGCTCCTGCCCCTCCTGCCCCTCCTGCCCCTCCTCCTGCTCCTGCCCCTCCT
GCCCCTCCTCCTGCTCCTGCCCCTCCTCCTGCTCCTGCCCCTCCTGCCCCTCCTGCCCCTCCTCCTGCTC
CTGCCCCTCCTCCTGCTCCTGCCCCTCCTGCCCCTCCTGCCCCTCCTGCCCCTCCTCCTGCTCCTGCCCC
TCCTCCTGCTCCTGCCCCTCCTGCTCCTGCCCCTCCCGCTCCTGCTCCTGCTCCTGTTCCACCGTGGGTC
CCTTTGCAGCCAATGCAACTTGGACGTTTTTGGGGTCTCCGGACACCATCTCTATGTCTTGGCCCTGATC
CTGAGCCGCCCGGGGCTCCTGGTCTTCCGCCTCCTCGTCCTCGTCCTCTTCCCCGTCCTCGTCCATGGTT
ATCACCCCCTCTTCTTTGAGGTCCACTGCCGCCGGAGCCTTCTGGTCCAGATGTGTCTCCCTTCTCTCCT
AGGCCATTTCCAGGTCCTGTACCTGGCCCCTCGTCAGACATGATTCACACTAAAAGAGATCAATAGACAT
CTTTATTAGACGACGCTCAGTGAATACAGGGAGTGCAGACTCCTGCCCCCTCCAACAGCCCCCCCACCCT
CATCCCCTTCATGGTCGCTGTCAGACAGATCCAGGTCTGAAAATTCCCCATCCTCCGAACCATCCTCGTC
CTCATCACCAATTACTCGCAGCCCGGAAAACTCCCGCTGAACATCCTCAAGATTTGCGTCCTGAGCCTCA
AGCCAGGCCTCAAATTCCTCGTCCCCCTTTTTGCTGGACGGTAGGGATGGGGATTCTCGGGACCCCTCCT
CTTCCTCTTCAAGGTCACCAGACAGAGATGCTACTGGGGCAACGGAAGAAAAGCTGGGTGCGGCCTGTGA
GGATCAGCTTATCGATGATAAGCTGTCAAACATGAGAATTCTTGAAGACGAAAGGGCCTCGTGATACGCC
TATTTTTATAGGTTAATGTCATGATAATAATGGTTTCTTAGACGTCAGGTGGCACTTTTCGGGGAAATGT
GCGCGGAACCCCTATTTGTTTATTTTTCTAAATACATTCAAATATGTATCCGCTCATGAGACAATAACCC
TGATAAATGCTTCAATAATATTGAAAAAGGAAGAGTATGAGTATTCAACATTTCCGTGTCGCCCTTATTC
CCTTTTTTGCGGCATTTTGCCTTCCTGTTTTTGCTCACCCAGAAACGCTGGTGAAAGTAAAAGATGCTGA
AGATCAGTTGGGTGCACGAGTGGGTTACATCGAACTGGATCTCAACAGCGGTAAGATCCTTGAGAGTTTT
CGCCCCGAAGAACGTTTTCCAATGATGAGCACTTTTAAAGTTCTGCTATGTGGCGCGGTATTATCCCGTG
TTGACGCCGGGCAAGAGCAACTCGGTCGCCGCATACACTATTCTCAGAATGACTTGGTTGAGTACTCACC
AGTCACAGAAAAGCATCTTACGGATGGCATGACAGTAAGAGAATTATGCAGTGCTGCCATAACCATGAGT
GATAACACTGCGGCCAACTTACTTCTGACAACGATCGGAGGACCGAAGGAGCTAACCGCTTTTTTGCACA
ACATGGGGGATCATGTAACTCGCCTTGATCGTTGGGAACCGGAGCTGAATGAAGCCATACCAAACGACGA
GCGTGACACCACGATGCCTGCAGCAATGGCAACAACGTTGCGCAAACTATTAACTGGCGAACTACTTACT
CTAGCTTCCCGGCAACAATTAATAGACTGGATGGAGGCGGATAAAGTTGCAGGACCACTTCTGCGCTCGG
CCCTTCCGGCTGGCTGGTTTATTGCTGATAAATCTGGAGCCGGTGAGCGTGGGTCTCGCGGTATCATTGC
AGCACTGGGGCCAGATGGTAAGCCCTCCCGTATCGTAGTTATCTACACGACGGGGAGTCAGGCAACTATG
GATGAACGAAATAGACAGATCGCTGAGATAGGTGCCTCACTGATTAAGCATTGGTAACTGTCAGACCAAG
TTTACTCATATATACTTTAGATTGATTTAAAACTTCATTTTTAATTTAAAAGGATCTAGGTGAAGATCCT
TTTTGATAATCTCATGACCAAAATCCCTTAACGTGAGTTTTCGTTCCACTGAGCGTCAGACCCCGTAGAA
AAGATCAAAGGATCTTCTTGAGATCCTTTTTTTCTGCGCGTAATCTGCTGCTTGCAAACAAAAAAACCAC
CGCTACCAGCGGTGGTTTGTTTGCCGGATCAAGAGCTACCAACTCTTTTTCCGAAGGTAACTGGCTTCAG
CAGAGCGCAGATACCAAATACTGTCCTTCTAGTGTAGCCGTAGTTAGGCCACCACTTCAAGAACTCTGTA
GCACCGCCTACATACCTCGCTCTGCTAATCCTGTTACCAGTGGCTGCTGCCAGTGGCGATAAGTCGTGTC
TTACCGGGTTGGACTCAAGACGATAGTTACCGGATAAGGCGCAGCGGTCGGGCTGAACGGGGGGTTCGTG
CACACAGCCCAGCTTGGAGCGAACGACCTACACCGAACTGAGATACCTACAGCGTGAGCTATGAGAAAGC
GCCACGCTTCCCGAAGGGAGAAAGGCGGACAGGTATCCGGTAAGCGGCAGGGTCGGAACAGGAGAGCGCA
CGAGGGAGCTTCCAGGGGGAAACGCCTGGTATCTTTATAGTCCTGTCGGGTTTCGCCACCTCTGACTTGA
GCGTCGATTTTTGTGATGCTCGTCAGGGGGGCGGAGCCTATGGAAAAACGCCAGCAACGCGGCCTTTTTA
CGGTTCCTGGCCTTTTGCTGGCCTTGAAGCTGTCCCTGATGGTCGTCATCTACCTGCCTGGACAGCATGG
CCTGCAACGCGGGCATCCCGATGCCGCCGGAAGCGAGAAGAATCATAATGGGGAAGGCCATCCAGCCTCG
CGTCGAACTAGATGATCCGGCTGTGGAATGTGTGTCAGTTAGGGTGTGGAAAGTCCCCAGGCTCCCCAGC
AGGCAGAAGTATGCAAAGCATGCATCTCAATTAGTCAGCAACCAGGTGTGGAAAGTCCCCAGGCTCCCCA
GCAGGCAGAAGTATGCAAAGCATGCATCTCAATTAGTCAGCAACCATAGTCCCGCCCCTAACTCCGCCCA
TCCCGCCCCTAACTCCGCCCAGTTCCGCCCATTCTCCGCCCCATGGCTGACTAATTTTTTTTATTTATGC
AGAGGCCGAGGCCGCCTCGGCCTCTGAGCTATTCCAGAAGTAGTGAGGAGGCTTTTTTGGAGGGTGACCG
CCACGACCGGTGCCGCCACCATCCCCTGACCCACGCCCCTGACCCCTCACAAGGAGACGACCTTCCATGA
CCGAGTACAAGCCCACGGTGCGCCTCGCCACCCGCGACGACGTCCCCCGGGCCGTACGCACCCTCGCCGC
CGCGTTCGCCGACTACCCCGCCACGCGCCACACCGTCGACCCCGACCGCCACATCGAACGCGTCACCGAG
CTGCAAGAACTCTTCCTCACGCGCGTCGGGCTCGACATCGGCAAGGTGTGGGTCGCGGACGACGGCGCCG
CGGTGGCGGTCTGGACCACGCCGGAGAGCGTCGAAGCGGGGGCGGTGTTCGCCGAGATCGGCCCGCGCAT
GGCCGAGTTGAGCGGTTCCCGGCTGGCCGCGCAGCAACAGATGGAAGGCCTCCTGGCGCCGCACCGGCCC
AAGGAGCCCGCGTGGTTCCTGGCCACCGTCGGCGTCTCGCCCGACCACCAGGGCAAGGGTCTGGGCAGCG
CCGTCGTGCTCCCCGGAGTGGAGGCGGCCGAGCGCGCCGGGGTGCCCGCCTTCCTGGAGACCTCCGCGCC
CCGCAACCTCCCCTTCTACGAGCGGCTCGGCTTCACCGTCACCGCCGACGTCGAGGTGCCCGAAGGACCG
CGCACCTGGTGCATGACCCGCAAGCCCGGTGCCTGACGCCCGCCCCACGACCCGCAGCGCCCGACCGAAA
GGAGCGCACGACCCGGTCCGACGCGGCCCGACGGGTCCGAGGGGGGTCGACCTCGAAACTTGTTTATTGC
AGCTTATAATGGTTACAAATAAAGCAATAGCATCACAAATTTCACAAATAAAGCATTTTTTTCACTGCAT
TCTAGTTGTGGTTTGTCCAAACTCATCAATGTATCTTATCATGTCTGGATCTGATCCGAACCCCTTCCTC
GACCAATTCTCATGTTTGACAGCTTATCATCGCAGATCCGGGCAACGTTGTTGCCATTGCTCGACCAATT
CTCATGTTTGACAGCTTATCATCGCAGATCCGTATGGTGCACTCTCAGTACAATCTGCTCTGATGCCGCA
TAGTTAAGCCAGTATCTGCTCCCTGCTTGTGTGTTGGAGGTCGCTGAGTAGTGCGCGAGCAAAATTTAAG
CTACAACAAGGCAAGGCTTGACCGACAATTGCATGAAGAATCTGCTTAGGGTTAGGCGTTTTGCGCTGCT
TCGCGATGTACGGGCCAGATATACGCGTATCTGAGGGGACTAGGGTGTGTTTAGGCGAAAAGCGGGGCTT
CGGTTGTACGCGGTTAGGAGTCCCCTCAGGATATAGTAGTTTCGCTTTTGCATAGGGAGGGGGAAATGTA
GTCTTATGCAATACTCTTGTAGTCTTGCAACATGGTAACGATGAGTTAGCAACATGCCTTACAAGGAGAG
AAAAAGCACCGTGCATGCCGATTGGTGGAAGTAAGGTGGTACGATCGTGCCTTATTAGGAAGGCAACAGA
CGGGTCTGACATGGATTGGACGAACCACTGAATTCCGCATTGCAGAGATATTGTATTTAAGTGCCTAGCT
CGATACAATAAACGCCATTTGACCATTCACCACATTGGTGTGCACCTCCAAGCTGGCCGGGGATCCTCTA
GGGCCTCTGAGCTATTCCAGAAGTAGTGAAGAGGCTTTTTTGGAGGCCTAGGCTTTTGCAAAAAGCTCCG
GATCGATCCTGAGAACTTCAGGGTGAGTTTGGGGACCCTTGATTGTTCTTTCTTTTTCGCTATTGTAAAA
TTCATGTTATATGGAGGGGGCAAAGTTTTCAGGGTGTTGTTTAGAATGGGAAGATGTCCCTTGTATCACC
ATGGACCCTCATGATAATTTTGTTTCTTTCACTTTCTACTCTGTTGACAACCATTGTCTCCTCTTATTTT
CTTTTCATTTTCTGTAACTTTTTCGTTAAACTTTAGCTTGCATTTGTAACGAATTTTTAAATTCACTTTT
GTTTATTTGTCAGATTGTAAGTACTTTCTCTAATCACTTTTTTTTCAAGGCAATCAGGGTATATTATATT
GTACTTCAGCACAGTTTTAGAGAACAATTGTTATAATTAAATGATAAGGTAGAATATTTCTGCATATAAA
TTCTGGCTGGCGTGGAAATATTCTTATTGGTAGAAACAACTACATCCTGGTCATCATCCTGCCTTTCTCT
TTATGGTTACAATGATATACACTGTTTGAGATGAGGATAAAATACTCTGAGTCCAAACCGGGCCCCTCTG
CTAACCATGTTCATGCCTTCTTCTTTTTCCTACAGCTCCTGGGCAACGTGCTGGTTATTGTGCTGTCTCA
TCATTTTGGCAAAGAATTGTAATACGACTCACTATAGGGCGAATTGATATGTCTAGATTAGATAAAAGTA
AAGTGATTAACAGCGCATTAGAGCTGCTTAATGAGGTCGGAATCGAAGGTTTAACAACCCGTAAACTCGC
CCAGAAGCTAGGTGTAGAGCAGCCTACATTGTATTGGCATGTAAAAAATAAGCGGGCTTTGCTCGACGCC
TTAGCCATTGAGATGTTAGATAGGCACCATACTCACTTTTGCCCTTTAGAAGGGGAAAGCTGGCAAGATT
TTTTACGTAATAACGCTAAAAGTTTTAGATGTGCTTTACTAAGTCATCGCGATGGAGCAAAAGTACATTT
AGGTACACGGCCTACAGAAAAACAGTATGAAACTCTCGAAAATCAATTAGCCTTTTTATGCCAACAAGGT
TTTTCACTAGAGAATGCATTATATGCACTCAGCGCTGTGGGGCATTTTACTTTAGGTTGCGTATTGGAAG
ATCAAGAGCATCAAGTCGCTAAAGAAGAAAGGGAAACACCTACTACTGATAGTATGCCGCCATTATTACG
ACAAGCTATCGAATTATTTGATCACCAAGGTGCAGAGCCAGCCTTCTTATTCGGCCTTGAATTGATCATA
TGCGGATTAGAAAAACAACTTAAATGTGAAAGTGGGTCCGCGTACAGCGGATCCCGGGAATTCAGATCTT
ATTAAAGCAGAACTTGTTTATTGCAGCTTATAATGGTTACAAATAAAGCAATAGCATCACAAATTTCACA
AATAAAGCATTTTTTTCACTGCATTCTAGTTGTGGTTTGTCCAAACTCATCAATGTATCTTATCATGTCT
GGTCGAATCCATGGCGCAGAACTGGTAGGTATGGAAGATCCGCGTTGACATTGATTATTGACTAGTTATT
AATAGTAATCAATTACGGGGTCATTAGTTCATAGCCCATATATGGAGTTCCGCGTTACATAACTTACGGT
AAATGGCCCGCCTGGCTGACCGCCCAACGACCCCCGCCCATTGACGTCAATAATGACGTATGTTCCCATA
GTAACGCCAATAGGGACTTTCCATTGACGTCAATGGGTGGAGTATTTACGGTAAACTGCCCACTTGGCAG
TACATCAAGTGTATCATATGCCAAGTACGCCCCCTATTGACGTCAATGACGGTAAATGGCCCGCCTGGCA
TTATGCCCAGTACATGACCTTATGGGACTTTCCTACTTGGCAGTACATCTACGTATTAGTCATCGCTATT
ACCATGGTGATGCGGTTTTGGCAGTACATCAATGGGCGTGGATAGCGGTTTGACTCACGGGGATTTCCAA
GTCTCCACCCCATTGACGTCAATGGGAGTTTGTTTTGGCACCAAAATCAACGGGACTTTCCAAAATGTCG
TAACAACTCCGCCCCATTGACGCAAATGGGCGGTAGGCGTGTACGGTGGGAGGTCTATATAAGCAGAGCT
CTCCCTATCAGTGATAGAGATCTCCCTATCAGTGATAGAGATCGTCGACGAGCTCGTTTAGTGAACCGTC
AGATCGCCTGGAGACGCCATCCACGCTGTTTTGACCTCCATAGAAGACACCGGGACCGATCCAGCCTCCG
GACTCTAGCGTTTAAACTTAAGCTTACCACCATGGATTATAAAGACGATGATGACAAGCACCACCACCAC
CACCACGACAAGGATTGTGAAATGAAACGCACCACACTGGACAGCCCTTTGGGGAAGCTGGAGCTGTCTG
GTTGTGAGCAGGGTCTGCACGAAATAATTTTTCTGGGCAAGGGGACGTCTGCAGCTGATGCCGTGGAGGT
CCCAGCCCCCGCTGCGGTTCTCGGAGGTCCGGAGCCCCTGATGCAGGCTACAGCCTGGCTGAATGCCTAT
TTCCACCAGCCCGAGGCTATCGAAGAGTTCCCCGTGCCGGCTCTTCACCATCCCGTTTTCCAGCAAGAGT
CGTTCACCAGACAGGTGTTATGGAAGCTGCTGAAGGTTGTGAAATTCGGAGAAGTGATTTCTTACTCTCA
CTTAGCAGCCCTGGCAGGCAACCCCGCAGCCACGGCAGCAGTGAAGACGGCACTGAGTGGCAATCCTGTC
CCTATCCTGATCCCGTGCCACAGAGTGGTCCAGGGGGATTTGGATGTGGGCGGTTACGAGGGTGGACTGG
CCGTGAAGGAATGGCTTCTGGCCCATGAAGGCCACCGGTTGGGGAAGCCAGGCTTGGGATTCGAACTGGA
GGTGCTGTTCCAGGGCCCCGGTACCGCCATCACAAGTTTGTACAAAAAAGCAGGCACCATGAGGAAGCTA
CAAAAGGAACGTAAAGTTTTTGAAAAGTATACTACAGCTGCAAGAACTTTTCCAGATAAAAAGGAACGTG
AAGAAATACAGACTTTAAAACAGCAAATAGCAGATTTACGGGAAGATTTGAAAAGAAAGGAGACCAAATG
GTCAAGTACACACAGCCGTCTCAGAAGCCAGATACAAATGTTAGTCAGAGAGAACACAGACCTCCGGGAA
GAAATAAAAGTGATGGAAAGATTCCGACTGGATGCCTGGAAGAGAGCAGAAGCCATAGAGAGCAGCCTCG
AGGTGGAGAAGAAGGACAAGCTTGCGAACACATCTGTTCGATTTCAAAACAGTCAGATTTCTTCAGGAAC
CCAGGTAGAAAAATACAAGAAAAATTATCTTCCAATGCAAGGCAATCCACCTCGAAGATCCAAGTCTGCA
CCTCCTCGTGATTTAGGCAATTTGGATAAGGGACAAGCTGCCTCTCCCAGGGAGCCACTTGAACCACTGA
ACTTCCCAGATCCTGAATATAAAGAGGAGGAGGAAGACCAAGACATACAGGGAGAAATCAGTCATCCTGA
TGGAAAGGTGGAAAAGGTTTATAAGAATGGGTGCCGTGTTATACTGTTTCCCAATGGAACTCGAAAGGAA
GTGAGTGCAGATGGGAAGACCATCACTGTCACTTTCTTTAATGGTGACGTGAAGCAGGTCATGCCAGACC
AAAGAGTGATCTACTACTATGCAGCTGCCCAGACCACTCACACGACATACCCGGAGGGACTGGAAGTCTT
ACATTTCTCAAGTGGACAAATAGAAAAACATTACCCAGATGGAAGAAAAGAAATCACGTTTCCTGACCAG
ACTGTTAAAAACTTATTTCCTGATGGACAAGAAGAAAGCATTTTCCCAGATGGTACAATTGTCAGAGTAC
AACGTGATGGCAACAAACTCATAGAGTTTAATAATGGCCAAAGAGAACTACATACTGCCCAGTTCAAGAG
ACGGGAATACCCAGATGGCACTGTTAAAACCGTATATGCAAACGGTCATCAAGAAACGAAGTACAGATCC
GGTCGGATAAGAGTTAAGGACAAGGAGGGTAATGTGCTAATGGACACGGAGCTGTAGATACCCAGCTTTC
Features (pLannotate 1.2.2; 30 found; start..end, strand, type, name):
    433..2222    -  rep_origin     oriP: Epstein-Barr virus oriP replication origin (Yates et al., 2000)
   2223..2441    -  CDS            gL (fragment): GL_EBVB9 - Experimental evidence at protein level: Swiss-Prot protein existence level 1. The heterodimer glycoprotein H-glycoprotein L is required for the fusion of viral and plasma membranes leading to virus entry into the host cell. Acts as a functional inhibitor of gH and maintains gH in an inhibited form. Upon binding to host integrins, gL dissociates from gH leading to activation of the viral fusion glycoproteins gB and gH. Fusion of EBV with B-lymphocytes requires the additional receptor- binding protein gp42, which forms a complex with gH/gL. The heterodimer gH/gL targets also host EPHA
   2524..4451    -  CDS            EBNA1 (fragment): Epstein-Barr nuclear antigen 1, also known as EBNA-1 crucial for latent viral infection, and for episomal amplification of vectors containing the oriP origin (Okita et al., 2013)
   4489..4833    -  CDS            BRRF2_EBVB9 (fragment): Protein inferred from homology: Swiss-Prot protein existence level 3. From Epstein-Barr virus (strain B95-8) (HHV-4) (Human herpesvirus 4).
   4836..4859    -  promoter       tet promoter (fragment): E. coli promoter for tetracycline efflux protein gene
   4972..5076    +  promoter       AmpR promoter: bla
   5077..5937    +  CDS            AmpR: β-lactamase; bla; confers resistance to ampicillin, carbenicillin, and related antibiotics
   6108..6696    +  rep_origin     ori: high-copy-number ColE1/pMB1/pBR322/pUC origin of replication
   6742..6865    -  CDS            TcR (fragment): tetracycline efflux protein; tet; confers resistance to tetracycline
   6903..7200    +  promoter       SV40 promoter: SV40 enhancer and early promoter
   7277..7876    +  CDS            PuroR: puromycin N-acetyltransferase; pac from Streptomyces alboniger; confers resistance to puromycin
   7967..8101    +  polyA_signal   SV40 poly(A) signal: SV40 polyadenylation signal
   8223..8275    -  misc_feature   bom (fragment): basis of mobility region from pBR322
   8406..8499    +  ncRNA          Retro dr1: Accession: RF00214 - Retrovirus direct repeat 1 (dr1)
   8535..8796    +  promoter       RSV promoter: Rous sarcoma virus enhancer/promoter
   8822..8882    +  promoter       SV40 promoter (fragment): SV40 early promoter
   8913..9485    +  intron         β-globin intron: intron from rabbit β-globin gene
   9540..9558    +  promoter       T7 promoter: promoter for bacteriophage T7 RNA polymerase
   9569..10189   +  CDS            tetR: TETR2_ECOLX - Experimental evidence at protein level: Swiss-Prot protein existence level 1. TetR is the repressor of the tetracycline resistance element; its N-terminal region forms a helix-turn-helix structure and binds DNA. Binding of tetracycline to TetR reduces the repressor affinity for the tetracycline resistance gene (tetA) promoter operator sites. From Escherichia coli.
  10231..10352   +  polyA_signal   SV40 poly(A) signal: SV40 polyadenylation signal
  10407..10786   +  enhancer       CMV enhancer: human cytomegalovirus immediate early enhancer
  10787..10990   +  promoter       CMV promoter: human cytomegalovirus (CMV) immediate early promoter
  10992..11011   +  promoter       PLtetO-1 promoter (fragment): modified phage lambda PL promoter with tet operator sites (Lutz and Bujard, 1997)
  11013..11032   +  promoter       PLtetO-1 promoter (fragment): modified phage lambda PL promoter with tet operator sites (Lutz and Bujard, 1997)
  11040..11073   +  promoter       TRE3GV promoter (fragment): 3rd-generation Tet-responsive promoter that can be activated by binding of Tet-On® 3G, optimized for retroviral and lentiviral vectors
  11189..11206   +  CDS            9xHis (fragment): 9xHis affinity tag
  11207..11749   +  CDS            MGMT (fragment): MGMT_HUMAN - Experimental evidence at protein level: Swiss-Prot protein existence level 1. Involved in the cellular defense against the biological effects of O6-methylguanine (O6-MeG) and O4-methylthymine (O4-MeT) in DNA. Repairs the methylated nucleobase in DNA by stoichiometrically transferring the methyl group to a cysteine residue in the enzyme. This is a suicide reaction: the enzyme is irreversibly inactivated. From Homo sapiens (Human).
  11793..11813   +  protein_bind   attB1: mutant version of attB; core recombination site for the Gateway® BP reaction BP Clonase™
  11819..12934   +  CDS            CENPJ (fragment): CENPJ_HUMAN - Also known as CPAP, LAP, LIP1. Experimental evidence at protein level: Swiss-Prot protein existence level 1. Plays an important role in cell division and centrosome function by participating in centriole duplication (PubMed:17681131, PubMed:20531387). Inhibits microtubule nucleation from the centrosome. Involved in the regulation of slow processive growth of centriolar microtubules. Acts as microtubule plus-end tracking protein that stabilizes centriolar microtubules and inhibits microtubule polymerization and extension from the distal ends of centrioles (PubMed:15047868, PubMed:
  12940..14      -  protein_bind   attB2 (across the origin): mutant version of attB; recombination site for the Gateway® BP reaction BP Clonase™
