>Addgene plasmid #136816 | pEBTetD-SNAP-CPAP | addgene full sequence | sequence record 276196 | Addgene NGS Result
TTGTACAAAGTGGTGATGGCAGCTAGCGGCGCGCCCGGCCGCGGGGCAGTGCATGTAATCCCTTCAGTTG
GTTGGTACAACTTGCCAACTGGGCCCTGTTCCACATGTGACACGGGGGGGGACCAAACACAAAGGGGTTC
TCTGACTGTAGTTGACATCCTTATAAATGGATGTGCACATTTGCCAACACTGAGTGGCTTTCATCCTGGA
GCAGACTTTGCAGTCTGTGGACTGCAACACAACATTGCCTTTATGTGTAACTCTTGGCTGAAGCTCTTAC
ACCAATGCTGGGGGACATGTACCTCCCAGGGGCCCAGGAAGACTACGGGAGGCTACACCAACGTCAATCA
GAGGGGCCTGTGTAGCTACCGATAAGCGGACCCTCAAGAGGGCATTAGCAATAGTGTTTATAAGGCCCCC
TTGTTAACCCTAAACGGGTAGCATATGCTTCCCGGGTAGTAGTATATACTATCCAGACTAACCCTAATTC
AATAGCATATGTTACCCAACGGGAAGCATATGCTATCGAATTAGGGTTAGTAAAAGGGTCCTAAGGAACA
GCGATATCTCCCACCCCATGAGCTGTCACGGTTTTATTTACATGGGGTCAGGATTCCACGAGGGTAGTGA
ACCATTTTAGTCACAAGGGCAGTGGCTGAAGATCAAGGAGCGGGCAGTGAACTCTCCTGAATCTTCGCCT
GCTTCTTCATTCTCCTTCGTTTAGCTAATAGAATAACTGCTGAGTTGTGAACAGTAAGGTGTATGTGAGG
TGCTCGAAAACAAGGTTTCAGGTGACGCCCCCAGAATAAAATTTGGACGGGGGGTTCAGTGGTGGCATTG
TGCTATGACACCAATATAACCCTCACAAACCCCTTGGGCAATAAATACTAGTGTAGGAATGAAACATTCT
GAATATCTTTAACAATAGAAATCCATGGGGTGGGGACAAGCCGTAAAGACTGGATGTCCATCTCACACGA
ATTTATGGCTATGGGCAACACATAATCCTAGTGCAATATGATACTGGGGTTATTAAGATGTGTCCCAGGC
AGGGACCAAGACAGGTGAACCATGTTGTTACACTCTATTTGTAACAAGGGGAAAGAGAGTGGACGCCGAC
AGCAGCGGACTCCACTGGTTGTCTCTAACACCCCCGAAAATTAAACGGGGCTCCACGCCAATGGGGCCCA
TAAACAAAGACAAGTGGCCACTCTTTTTTTTGAAATTGTGGAGTGGGGGCACGCGTCAGCCCCCACACGC
CGCCCTGCGGTTTTGGACTGTAAAATAAGGGTGTAATAACTTGGCTGATTGTAACCCCGCTAACCACTGC
GGTCAAACCACTTGCCCACAAAACCACTAATGGCACCCCGGGGAATACCTGCATAAGTAGGTGGGCGGGC
CAAGATAGGGGCGCGATTGCTGCGATCTGGAGGACAAATTACACACACTTGCGCCTGAGCGCCAAGCACA
GGGTTGTTGGTCCTCATATTCACGAGGTCGCTGAGAGCACGGTGGGCTAATGTTGCCATGGGTAGCATAT
ACTACCCAAATATCTGGATAGCATATGCTATCCTAATCTATATCTGGGTAGCATAGGCTATCCTAATCTA
TATCTGGGTAGTATATGCTATCCTAATCTGTATCCGGGTAGCATATGCTATCCTAATAGAGATTAGGGTA
GTATATGCTATCCTAATTTATATCTGGGTAGCATATACTACCCAAATATCTGGATAGCATATGCTATCCT
AATCTATATCTGGGTAGCATATGCTATCCTAATCTATATCTGGGTAGCATAGGCTATCCTAATCTATATC
TGGGTAGCATATGCTATCCTAATCTATATCTGGGTAGTATATGCTATCCTAATTTATATCTGGGTAGCAT
AGGCTATCCTAATCTATATCTGGGTAGCATATGCTATCCTAATCTATATCTGGGTAGTATATGCTATCCT
AATCTGTATCCGGGTAGCATATGCTATCCTCATGCATATACAGTCAGCATATGATACCCAGTAGTAGAGT
GGGAGTGCTATCCTTTGCATATGCCGCCACCTCCCAAGGGGGCGTGAATTTTCGCTGCTTGTCCTTTTCC
TGCTGGTTGCTCCCATTCTTAGGTGAATTTAAGGAGGCCAGGCTAAAGCCGTCGCATGTCTGATTGCTCA
CCAGGTAAATGTCGCTAATGTTTTCCAACGCGAGAAGGTGTTGAGCGCGGAGCTGAGTGACGTGACAACA
TGGGTATGCCCAATTGCCCCATGTTGGGAGGACGAAAATGGTGACAAGACAGATGGCCAGAAATACACCA
ACAGCACGCATGATGTCTACTGGGGATTTATTCTTTAGTGCGGGGGAATACACGGCTTTTAATACGATTG
AGGGCGTCTCCTAACAAGTTACATCACTCCTGCCCTTCCTCACCCTCATCTCCATCACCTCCTTCATCTC
CGTCATCTCCGTCATCACCCTCCGCGGCAGCCCCTTCCACCATAGGTGGAAACCAGGGAGGCAAATCTAC
TCCATCGTCAAAGCTGCACACAGTCACCCTGATATTGCAGGTAGGAGCGGGCTTTGTCATAACAAGGTCC
TTAATCGCATCCTTCAAAACCTCAGCAAATATATGAGTTTGTAAAAAGACCATGAAATAACAGACAATGG
ACTCCCTTAGCGGGCCAGGTTGTGGGCCGGGTCCAGGGGCCATTCCAAAGGGGAGACGACTCAATGGTGT
AAGACGACATTGTGGAATAGCAAGGGCAGTTCCTCGCCTTAGGTTGTAAAGGGAGGTCTTACTACCTCCA
TATACGAACACACCGGCGACCCAAGTTCCTTCGTCGGTAGTCCTTTCTACGTGACTCCTAGCCAGGAGAG
CTCTTAAACCTTCTGCAATGTTCTCAAATTTCGGGTTGGAACCTCCTTGACCACGATGCTTTCCAAACCA
CCCTCCTTTTTTGCGCCTGCCTCCATCACCCTGACCCCGGGGTCCAGTGCTTGGGCCTTCTCCTGGGTCA
TCTGCGGGGCCCTGCTCTATCGCTCCCGGGGGCACGTCAGGCTCACCATCTGGGCCACCTTCTTGGTGGT
ATTCAAAATAATCGGCTTCCCCTACAGGGTGGAAAAATGGCCTTCTACCTGGAGGGGGCCTGCGCGGTGG
AGACCCGGATGATGATGACTGACTACTGGGACTCCTGGGCCTCTTTTCTCCACGTCCACGACCTCTCCCC
CTGGCTCTTTCACGACTTCCCCCCCTGGCTCTTTCACGTCCTCTACCCCGGCGGCCTCCACTACCTCCTC
GACCCCGGCCTCCACTACCTCCTCGACCCCGGCCTCCACTGCCTCCTCGACCCCGGCCTCCACCTCCTGC
TCCTGCCCCTCCTGCTCCTGCCCCTCCTCCTGCTCCTGCCCCTCCTGCCCCTCCTGCTCCTGCCCCTCCT
GCCCCTCCTGCTCCTGCCCCTCCTGCCCCTCCTGCTCCTGCCCCTCCTGCCCCTCCTCCTGCTCCTGCCC
CTCCTGCCCCTCCTCCTGCTCCTGCCCCTCCTGCCCCTCCTGCTCCTGCCCCTCCTGCCCCTCCTGCTCC
TGCCCCTCCTGCCCCTCCTGCTCCTGCCCCTCCTGCTCCTGCCCCTCCTGCTCCTGCCCCTCCTGCTCCT
GCCCCTCCTGCCCCTCCTGCCCCTCCTCCTGCTCCTGCCCCTCCTGCTCCTGCCCCTCCTGCCCCTCCTG
CCCCTCCTGCTCCTGCCCCTCCTCCTGCTCCTGCCCCTCCTGCCCCTCCTGCCCCTCCTCCTGCTCCTGC
CCCTCCTGCCCCTCCTCCTGCTCCTGCCCCTCCTCCTGCTCCTGCCCCTCCTGCCCCTCCTGCCCCTCCT
CCTGCTCCTGCCCCTCCTGCCCCTCCTCCTGCTCCTGCCCCTCCTCCTGCTCCTGCCCCTCCTGCCCCTC
CTGCCCCTCCTCCTSCTCCTGCCCCTCCTCCTGCTCCTGCCCCTCCTGCCCCTCCTGCCCCTCCTGCCCC
TCCTCCTGCTCCTGCCCCTCCTCCTGCTCCTGCCCCTCCTGCTCCTGCCCCTCCCGCTCCTGCTCCTGCT
CCTGTTCCACCGTGGGTCCCTTTGCAGCCAATGCAACTTGGACGTTTTTGGGGTCTCCGGACACCATCTC
TATGTCTTGGCCCTGATCCTGAGCCGCCCGGGGCTCCTGGTCTTCCGCCTCCTCGTCCTCGTCCTCTTCC
CCGTCCTCGTCCATGGTTATCACCCCCTCTTCTTTGAGGTCCACTGCCGCCGGAGCCTTCTGGTCCAGAT
GTGTCTCCCTTCTCTCCTAGGCCATTTCCAGGTCCTGTACCTGGCCCCTCGTCAGACATGATTCACACTA
AAAGAGATCAATAGACATCTTTATTAGACGACGCTCAGTGAATACAGGGAGTGCAGACTCCTGCCCCCTC
CAACAGCCCCCCCACCCTCATCCCCTTCATGGTCGCTGTCAGACAGATCCAGGTCTGAAAATTCCCCATC
CTCCGAACCATCCTCGTCCTCATCACCAATTACTCGCAGCCCGGAAAACTCCCGCTGAACATCCTCAAGA
TTTGCGTCCTGAGCCTCAAGCCAGGCCTCAAATTCCTCGTCCCCCTTTTTGCTGGACGGTAGGGATGGGG
ATTCTCGGGACCCCTCCTCTTCCTCTTCAAGGTCACCAGACAGAGATGCTACTGGGGCAACGGAAGAAAA
GCTGGGTGCGGCCTGTGAGGATCAGCTTATCGATGATAAGCTGTCAAACATGAGAATTCTTGAAGACGAA
AGGGCCTCGTGATACGCCTATTTTTATAGGTTAATGTCATGATAATAATGGTTTCTTAGACGTCAGGTGG
CACTTTTCGGGGAAATGTGCGCGGAACCCCTATTTGTTTATTTTTCTAAATACATTCAAATATGTATCCG
CTCATGAGACAATAACCCTGATAAATGCTTCAATAATATTGAAAAAGGAAGAGTATGAGTATTCAACATT
TCCGTGTCGCCCTTATTCCCTTTTTTGCGGCATTTTGCCTTCCTGTTTTTGCTCACCCAGAAACGCTGGT
GAAAGTAAAAGATGCTGAAGATCAGTTGGGTGCACGAGTGGGTTACATCGAACTGGATCTCAACAGCGGT
AAGATCCTTGAGAGTTTTCGCCCCGAAGAACGTTTTCCAATGATGAGCACTTTTAAAGTTCTGCTATGTG
GCGCGGTATTATCCCGTGTTGACGCCGGGCAAGAGCAACTCGGTCGCCGCATACACTATTCTCAGAATGA
CTTGGTTGAGTACTCACCAGTCACAGAAAAGCATCTTACGGATGGCATGACAGTAAGAGAATTATGCAGT
GCTGCCATAACCATGAGTGATAACACTGCGGCCAACTTACTTCTGACAACGATCGGAGGACCGAAGGAGC
TAACCGCTTTTTTGCACAACATGGGGGATCATGTAACTCGCCTTGATCGTTGGGAACCGGAGCTGAATGA
AGCCATACCAAACGACGAGCGTGACACCACGATGCCTGCAGCAATGGCAACAACGTTGCGCAAACTATTA
ACTGGCGAACTACTTACTCTAGCTTCCCGGCAACAATTAATAGACTGGATGGAGGCGGATAAAGTTGCAG
GACCACTTCTGCGCTCGGCCCTTCCGGCTGGCTGGTTTATTGCTGATAAATCTGGAGCCGGTGAGCGTGG
GTCTCGCGGTATCATTGCAGCACTGGGGCCAGATGGTAAGCCCTCCCGTATCGTAGTTATCTACACGACG
GGGAGTCAGGCAACTATGGATGAACGAAATAGACAGATCGCTGAGATAGGTGCCTCACTGATTAAGCATT
GGTAACTGTCAGACCAAGTTTACTCATATATACTTTAGATTGATTTAAAACTTCATTTTTAATTTAAAAG
GATCTAGGTGAAGATCCTTTTTGATAATCTCATGACCAAAATCCCTTAACGTGAGTTTTCGTTCCACTGA
GCGTCAGACCCCGTAGAAAAGATCAAAGGATCTTCTTGAGATCCTTTTTTTCTGCGCGTAATCTGCTGCT
TGCAAACAAAAAAACCACCGCTACCAGCGGTGGTTTGTTTGCCGGATCAAGAGCTACCAACTCTTTTTCC
GAAGGTAACTGGCTTCAGCAGAGCGCAGATACCAAATACTGTCCTTCTAGTGTAGCCGTAGTTAGGCCAC
CACTTCAAGAACTCTGTAGCACCGCCTACATACCTCGCTCTGCTAATCCTGTTACCAGTGGCTGCTGCCA
GTGGCGATAAGTCGTGTCTTACCGGGTTGGACTCAAGACGATAGTTACCGGATAAGGCGCAGCGGTCGGG
CTGAACGGGGGGTTCGTGCACACAGCCCAGCTTGGAGCGAACGACCTACACCGAACTGAGATACCTACAG
CGTGAGCTATGAGAAAGCGCCACGCTTCCCGAAGGGAGAAAGGCGGACAGGTATCCGGTAAGCGGCAGGG
TCGGAACAGGAGAGCGCACGAGGGAGCTTCCAGGGGGAAACGCCTGGTATCTTTATAGTCCTGTCGGGTT
TCGCCACCTCTGACTTGAGCGTCGATTTTTGTGATGCTCGTCAGGGGGGCGGAGCCTATGGAAAAACGCC
AGCAACGCGGCCTTTTTACGGTTCCTGGCCTTTTGCTGGCCTTGAAGCTGTCCCTGATGGTCGTCATCTA
CCTGCCTGGACAGCATGGCCTGCAACGCGGGCATCCCGATGCCGCCGGAAGCGAGAAGAATCATAATGGG
GAAGGCCATCCAGCCTCGCGTCGAACTAGATGATCCGGCTGTGGAATGTGTGTCAGTTAGGGTGTGGAAA
GTCCCCAGGCTCCCCAGCAGGCAGAAGTATGCAAAGCATGCATCTCAATTAGTCAGCAACCAGGTGTGGA
AAGTCCCCAGGCTCCCCAGCAGGCAGAAGTATGCAAAGCATGCATCTCAATTAGTCAGCAACCATAGTCC
CGCCCCTAACTCCGCCCATCCCGCCCCTAACTCCGCCCAGTTCCGCCCATTCTCCGCCCCATGGCTGACT
AATTTTTTTTATTTATGCAGAGGCCGAGGCCGCCTCGGCCTCTGAGCTATTCCAGAAGTAGTGAGGAGGC
TTTTTTGGAGGGTGACCGCCACGACCGGTGCCGCCACCATCCCCTGACCCACGCCCCTGACCCCTCACAA
GGAGACGACCTTCCATGACCGAGTACAAGCCCACGGTGCGCCTCGCCACCCGCGACGACGTCCCCCGGGC
CGTACGCACCCTCGCCGCCGCGTTCGCCGACTACCCCGCCACGCGCCACACCGTCGACCCCGACCGCCAC
ATCGAACGCGTCACCGAGCTGCAAGAACTCTTCCTCACGCGCGTCGGGCTCGACATCGGCAAGGTGTGGG
TCGCGGACGACGGCGCCGCGGTGGCGGTCTGGACCACGCCGGAGAGCGTCGAAGCGGGGGCGGTGTTCGC
CGAGATCGGCCCGCGCATGGCCGAGTTGAGCGGTTCCCGGCTGGCCGCGCAGCAACAGATGGAAGGCCTC
CTGGCGCCGCACCGGCCCAAGGAGCCCGCGTGGTTCCTGGCCACCGTCGGCGTCTCGCCCGACCACCAGG
GCAAGGGTCTGGGCAGCGCCGTCGTGCTCCCCGGAGTGGAGGCGGCCGAGCGCGCCGGGGTGCCCGCCTT
CCTGGAGACCTCCGCGCCCCGCAACCTCCCCTTCTACGAGCGGCTCGGCTTCACCGTCACCGCCGACGTC
GAGGTGCCCGAAGGACCGCGCACCTGGTGCATGACCCGCAAGCCCGGTGCCTGACGCCCGCCCCACGACC
CGCAGCGCCCGACCGAAAGGAGCGCACGACCCGGTCCGACGCGGCCCGACGGGTCCGAGGGGGGTCGACC
TCGAAACTTGTTTATTGCAGCTTATAATGGTTACAAATAAAGCAATAGCATCACAAATTTCACAAATAAA
GCATTTTTTTCACTGCATTCTAGTTGTGGTTTGTCCAAACTCATCAATGTATCTTATCATGTCTGGATCT
GATCCGAACCCCTTCCTCGACCAATTCTCATGTTTGACAGCTTATCATCGCAGATCCGGGCAACGTTGTT
GCCATTGCTCGACCAATTCTCATGTTTGACAGCTTATCATCGCAGATCCGTATGGTGCACTCTCAGTACA
ATCTGCTCTGATGCCGCATAGTTAAGCCAGTATCTGCTCCCTGCTTGTGTGTTGGAGGTCGCTGAGTAGT
GCGCGAGCAAAATTTAAGCTACAACAAGGCAAGGCTTGACCGACAATTGCATGAAGAATCTGCTTAGGGT
TAGGCGTTTTGCGCTGCTTCGCGATGTACGGGCCAGATATACGCGTATCTGAGGGGACTAGGGTGTGTTT
AGGCGAAAAGCGGGGCTTCGGTTGTACGCGGTTAGGAGTCCCCTCAGGATATAGTAGTTTCGCTTTTGCA
TAGGGAGGGGGAAATGTAGTCTTATGCAATACTCTTGTAGTCTTGCAACATGGTAACGATGAGTTAGCAA
CATGCCTTACAAGGAGAGAAAAAGCACCGTGCATGCCGATTGGTGGAAGTAAGGTGGTACGATCGTGCCT
TATTAGGAAGGCAACAGACGGGTCTGACATGGATTGGACGAACCACTGAATTCCGCATTGCAGAGATATT
GTATTTAAGTGCCTAGCTCGATACAATAAACGCCATTTGACCATTCACCACATTGGTGTGCACCTCCAAG
CTGGCCGGGGATCCTCTAGGGCCTCTGAGCTATTCCAGAAGTAGTGAAGAGGCTTTTTTGGAGGCCTAGG
CTTTTGCAAAAAGCTCCGGATCGATCCTGAGAACTTCAGGGTGAGTTTGGGGACCCTTGATTGTTCTTTC
TTTTTCGCTATTGTAAAATTCATGTTATATGGAGGGGGCAAAGTTTTCAGGGTGTTGTTTAGAATGGGAA
GATGTCCCTTGTATCACCATGGACCCTCATGATAATTTTGTTTCTTTCACTTTCTACTCTGTTGACAACC
ATTGTCTCCTCTTATTTTCTTTTCATTTTCTGTAACTTTTTCGTTAAACTTTAGCTTGCATTTGTAACGA
ATTTTTAAATTCACTTTTGTTTATTTGTCAGATTGTAAGTACTTTCTCTAATCACTTTTTTTTCAAGGCA
ATCAGGGTATATTATATTGTACTTCAGCACAGTTTTAGAGAACAATTGTTATAATTAAATGATAAGGTAG
AATATTTCTGCATATAAATTCTGGCTGGCGTGGAAATATTCTTATTGGTAGAAACAACTACATCCTGGTC
ATCATCCTGCCTTTCTCTTTATGGTTACAATGATATACACTGTTTGAGATGAGGATAAAATACTCTGAGT
CCAAACCGGGCCCCTCTGCTAACCATGTTCATGCCTTCTTCTTTTTCCTACAGCTCCTGGGCAACGTGCT
GGTTATTGTGCTGTCTCATCATTTTGGCAAAGAATTGTAATACGACTCACTATAGGGCGAATTGATATGT
CTAGATTAGATAAAAGTAAAGTGATTAACAGCGCATTAGAGCTGCTTAATGAGGTCGGAATCGAAGGTTT
AACAACCCGTAAACTCGCCCAGAAGCTAGGTGTAGAGCAGCCTACATTGTATTGGCATGTAAAAAATAAG
CGGGCTTTGCTCGACGCCTTAGCCATTGAGATGTTAGATAGGCACCATACTCACTTTTGCCCTTTAGAAG
GGGAAAGCTGGCAAGATTTTTTACGTAATAACGCTAAAAGTTTTAGATGTGCTTTACTAAGTCATCGCGA
TGGAGCAAAAGTACATTTAGGTACACGGCCTACAGAAAAACAGTATGAAACTCTCGAAAATCAATTAGCC
TTTTTATGCCAACAAGGTTTTTCACTAGAGAATGCATTATATGCACTCAGCGCTGTGGGGCATTTTACTT
TAGGTTGCGTATTGGAAGATCAAGAGCATCAAGTCGCTAAAGAAGAAAGGGAAACACCTACTACTGATAG
TATGCCGCCATTATTACGACAAGCTATCGAATTATTTGATCACCAAGGTGCAGAGCCAGCCTTCTTATTC
GGCCTTGAATTGATCATATGCGGATTAGAAAAACAACTTAAATGTGAAAGTGGGTCCGCGTACAGCGGAT
CCCGGGAATTCAGATCTTATTAAAGCAGAACTTGTTTATTGCAGCTTATAATGGTTACAAATAAAGCAAT
AGCATCACAAATTTCACAAATAAAGCATTTTTTTCACTGCATTCTAGTTGTGGTTTGTCCAAACTCATCA
ATGTATCTTATCATGTCTGGTCGAATCCATGGCGCAGAACTGGTAGGTATGGAAGATCCGCGTTGACATT
GATTATTGACTAGTTATTAATAGTAATCAATTACGGGGTCATTAGTTCATAGCCCATATATGGAGTTCCG
CGTTACATAACTTACGGTAAATGGCCCGCCTGGCTGACCGCCCAACGACCCCCGCCCATTGACGTCAATA
ATGACGTATGTTCCCATAGTAACGCCAATAGGGACTTTCCATTGACGTCAATGGGTGGAGTATTTACGGT
AAACTGCCCACTTGGCAGTACATCAAGTGTATCATATGCCAAGTACGCCCCCTATTGACGTCAATGACGG
TAAATGGCCCGCCTGGCATTATGCCCAGTACATGACCTTATGGGACTTTCCTACTTGGCAGTACATCTAC
GTATTAGTCATCGCTATTACCATGGTGATGCGGTTTTGGCAGTACATCAATGGGCGTGGATAGCGGTTTG
ACTCACGGGGATTTCCAAGTCTCCACCCCATTGACGTCAATGGGAGTTTGTTTTGGCACCAAAATCAACG
GGACTTTCCAAAATGTCGTAACAACTCCGCCCCATTGACGCAAATGGGCGGTAGGCGTGTACGGTGGGAG
GTCTATATAAGCAGAGCTCTCCCTATCAGTGATAGAGATCTCCCTATCAGTGATAGAGATCGTCGACGAG
CTCGTTTAGTGAACCGTCAGATCGCCTGGAGACGCCATCCACGCTGTTTTGACCTCCATAGAAGACACCG
GGACCGATCCAGCCTCCGGACTCTAGCGTTTAAACTTAAGCTTACCACCATGGATTATAAAGACGATGAT
GACAAGCACCACCACCACCACCACGACAAGGATTGTGAAATGAAACGCACCACACTGGACAGCCCTTTGG
GGAAGCTGGAGCTGTCTGGTTGTGAGCAGGGTCTGCACGAAATAATTTTTCTGGGCAAGGGGACGTCTGC
AGCTGATGCCGTGGAGGTCCCAGCCCCCGCTGCGGTTCTCGGAGGTCCGGAGCCCCTGATGCAGGCTACA
GCCTGGCTGAATGCCTATTTCCACCAGCCCGAGGCTATCGAAGAGTTCCCCGTGCCGGCTCTTCACCATC
CCGTTTTCCAGCAAGAGTCGTTCACCAGACAGGTGTTATGGAAGCTGCTGAAGGTTGTGAAATTCGGAGA
AGTGATTTCTTACTCTCACTTAGCAGCCCTGGCAGGCAACCCCGCAGCCACGGCAGCAGTGAAGACGGCA
CTGAGTGGCAATCCTGTCCCTATCCTGATCCCGTGCCACAGAGTGGTCCAGGGGGATTTGGATGTGGGCG
GTTACGAGGGTGGACTGGCCGTGAAGGAATGGCTTCTGGCCCATGAAGGCCACCGGTTGGGGAAGCCAGG
CTTGGGATTCGAACTGGAGGTGCTGTTCCAGGGCCCCGGTACCGCCATCACAAGTTTGTACAAAAAAGCA
GGCACCATGAGGAAGCTACAAAAGGAACGTAAAGTTTTTGAAAAGTATACTACAGCTGCAAGAACTTTTC
CAGATAAAAAGGAACGTGAAGAAATACAGACTTTAAAACAGCAAATAGCAGATTTACGGGAAGATTTGAA
AAGAAAGGAGACCAAATGGTCAAGTACACACAGCCGTCTCAGAAGCCAGATACAAATGTTAGTCAGAGAG
AACACAGACCTCCGGGAAGAAATAAAAGTGATGGAAAGATTCCGACTGGATGCCTGGAAGAGAGCAGAAG
CCATAGAGAGCAGCCTCGAGGTGGAGAAGAAGGACAAGCTTGCGAACACATCTGTTCGATTTCAAAACAG
TCAGATTTCTTCAGGAACCCAGGTAGAAAAATACAAGAAAAATTATCTTCCAATGCAAGGCAATCCACCT
CGAAGATCCAAGTCTGCACCTCCTCGTGATTTAGGCAATTTGGATAAGGGACAAGCTGCCTCTCCCAGGG
AGCCACTTGAACCACTGAACTTCCCAGATCCTGAATATAAAGAGGAGGAGGAAGACCAAGACATACAGGG
AGAAATCAGTCATCCTGATGGAAAGGTGGAAAAGGTTTATAAGAATGGGTGCCGTGTTATACTGTTTCCC
AATGGAACTCGAAAGGAAGTGAGTGCAGATGGGAAGACCATCACTGTCACTTTCTTTAATGGTGACGTGA
AGCAGGTCATGCCAGACCAAAGAGTGATCTACTACTATGCAGCTGCCCAGACCACTCACACGACATACCC
GGAGGGACTGGAAGTCTTACATTTCTCAAGTGGACAAATAGAAAAACATTACCCAGATGGAAGAAAAGAA
ATCACGTTTCCTGACCAGACTGTTAAAAACTTATTTCCTGATGGACAAGAAGAAAGCATTTTCCCAGATG
GTACAATTGTCAGAGTACAACGTGATGGCAACAAACTCATAGAGTTTAATAATGGCCAAAGAGAACTACA
TACTGCCCAGTTCAAGAGACGGGAATACCCAGATGGCACTGTTAAAACCGTATATGCAAACGGTCATCAA
GAAACGAAGTACAGATCCGGTCGGATAAGAGTTAAGGACAAGGAGGGTAATGTGCTAATGGACACGGAGC
TGTAGAACCCAGCTTTC
Features (pLannotate 1.2.2; 30 found; start..end, strand, type, name):
    433..1990    -  rep_origin     oriP (fragment): Epstein-Barr virus oriP replication origin (Yates et al., 2000)
   2103..2321    -  CDS            gL (fragment): GL_EBVB9 - Experimental evidence at protein level: Swiss-Prot protein existence level 1. The heterodimer glycoprotein H-glycoprotein L is required for the fusion of viral and plasma membranes leading to virus entry into the host cell. Acts as a functional inhibitor of gH and maintains gH in an inhibited form. Upon binding to host integrins, gL dissociates from gH leading to activation of the viral fusion glycoproteins gB and gH. Fusion of EBV with B-lymphocytes requires the additional receptor- binding protein gp42, which forms a complex with gH/gL. The heterodimer gH/gL targets also host EPHA
   2404..4329    -  CDS            EBNA1: Epstein-Barr nuclear antigen 1, also known as EBNA-1 crucial for latent viral infection, and for episomal amplification of vectors containing the oriP origin (Okita et al., 2013)
   4367..4711    -  CDS            BRRF2_EBVB9 (fragment): Protein inferred from homology: Swiss-Prot protein existence level 3. From Epstein-Barr virus (strain B95-8) (HHV-4) (Human herpesvirus 4).
   4714..4737    -  promoter       tet promoter (fragment): E. coli promoter for tetracycline efflux protein gene
   4850..4954    +  promoter       AmpR promoter: bla
   4955..5815    +  CDS            AmpR: β-lactamase; bla; confers resistance to ampicillin, carbenicillin, and related antibiotics
   5986..6574    +  rep_origin     ori: high-copy-number ColE1/pMB1/pBR322/pUC origin of replication
   6620..6743    -  CDS            TcR (fragment): tetracycline efflux protein; tet; confers resistance to tetracycline
   6781..7078    +  promoter       SV40 promoter: SV40 enhancer and early promoter
   7155..7754    +  CDS            PuroR: puromycin N-acetyltransferase; pac from Streptomyces alboniger; confers resistance to puromycin
   7845..7979    +  polyA_signal   SV40 poly(A) signal: SV40 polyadenylation signal
   8101..8153    -  misc_feature   bom (fragment): basis of mobility region from pBR322
   8284..8377    +  ncRNA          Retro dr1: Accession: RF00214 - Retrovirus direct repeat 1 (dr1)
   8413..8674    +  promoter       RSV promoter: Rous sarcoma virus enhancer/promoter
   8700..8760    +  promoter       SV40 promoter (fragment): SV40 early promoter
   8791..9363    +  intron         β-globin intron: intron from rabbit β-globin gene
   9418..9436    +  promoter       T7 promoter: promoter for bacteriophage T7 RNA polymerase
   9447..10067   +  CDS            tetR: TETR2_ECOLX - Experimental evidence at protein level: Swiss-Prot protein existence level 1. TetR is the repressor of the tetracycline resistance element; its N-terminal region forms a helix-turn-helix structure and binds DNA. Binding of tetracycline to TetR reduces the repressor affinity for the tetracycline resistance gene (tetA) promoter operator sites. From Escherichia coli.
  10109..10230   +  polyA_signal   SV40 poly(A) signal: SV40 polyadenylation signal
  10285..10664   +  enhancer       CMV enhancer: human cytomegalovirus immediate early enhancer
  10665..10868   +  promoter       CMV promoter: human cytomegalovirus (CMV) immediate early promoter
  10870..10889   +  promoter       PLtetO-1 promoter (fragment): modified phage lambda PL promoter with tet operator sites (Lutz and Bujard, 1997)
  10891..10910   +  promoter       PLtetO-1 promoter (fragment): modified phage lambda PL promoter with tet operator sites (Lutz and Bujard, 1997)
  10918..10951   +  promoter       TRE3GV promoter (fragment): 3rd-generation Tet-responsive promoter that can be activated by binding of Tet-On® 3G, optimized for retroviral and lentiviral vectors
  11067..11084   +  CDS            9xHis (fragment): 9xHis affinity tag
  11085..11627   +  CDS            MGMT (fragment): MGMT_HUMAN - Experimental evidence at protein level: Swiss-Prot protein existence level 1. Involved in the cellular defense against the biological effects of O6-methylguanine (O6-MeG) and O4-methylthymine (O4-MeT) in DNA. Repairs the methylated nucleobase in DNA by stoichiometrically transferring the methyl group to a cysteine residue in the enzyme. This is a suicide reaction: the enzyme is irreversibly inactivated. From Homo sapiens (Human).
  11671..11691   +  protein_bind   attB1: mutant version of attB; core recombination site for the Gateway® BP reaction BP Clonase™
  11697..12812   +  CDS            CENPJ (fragment): CENPJ_HUMAN - Also known as CPAP, LAP, LIP1. Experimental evidence at protein level: Swiss-Prot protein existence level 1. Plays an important role in cell division and centrosome function by participating in centriole duplication (PubMed:17681131, PubMed:20531387). Inhibits microtubule nucleation from the centrosome. Involved in the regulation of slow processive growth of centriolar microtubules. Acts as microtubule plus-end tracking protein that stabilizes centriolar microtubules and inhibits microtubule polymerization and extension from the distal ends of centrioles (PubMed:15047868, PubMed:
  12817..14      -  protein_bind   attB2 (across the origin): mutant version of attB; recombination site for the Gateway® BP reaction BP Clonase™
