[The description below was written by a language model from this plasmid's Addgene catalogue record and pLannotate feature annotations shown in this document.]
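Description:
pEBTetD-SNAP-CPAP is a mammalian expression plasmid built on the pEBTetD backbone, an Epstein-Barr virus-derived episomal vector that provides tetracycline/doxycycline-regulated expression from a single plasmid. In E. coli it is propagated through a high-copy ColE1/pUC-type origin with ampicillin resistance. In mammalian cells the EBV oriP origin, together with an EBNA1 coding sequence, allows the plasmid to persist as an extrachromosomal episome. An SV40 promoter-driven puromycin N-acetyltransferase cassette with an SV40 poly(A) signal permits selection of cells carrying the plasmid. A separate cassette places the Tet repressor (tetR) downstream of RSV/SV40 promoter elements and a rabbit β-globin intron, ending in an SV40 poly(A) signal.

The payload is driven by a CMV enhancer/promoter followed by two tet operator sites (CMV-TetO2). TetR therefore silences transcription until tetracycline or doxycycline releases it from the operators. The open reading frame begins with N-terminal FLAG and His tags (only the His tag is picked up in the feature tables). These are followed by SNAP-tag, annotated as an MGMT fragment because SNAP-tag is an engineered form of human O6-alkylguanine-DNA alkyltransferase that reacts covalently with benzylguanine substrates. Human CENPJ (CPAP), a protein involved in centriole duplication, follows between the attB1 and attB2 sites left by Gateway cloning. The CENPJ annotation is flagged as a fragment of about 1.1 kb, and the stated insert size is about 2 kb, so the construct appears to carry only part of the CENPJ coding sequence.

No poly(A) signal is annotated downstream of the insert, in keeping with the depositor's note that a polyadenylation deletion gives low protein expression. The depositor and NGS sequences differ mainly in the length of oriP. The associated publication concerns selective chemical crosslinking of centrosomal proteins.
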