Addgene plasmid #136816: pEBTetD-SNAP-CPAP
Purpose: Mammalian expression of the centrosomal protein CENPJ N-terminally fused to SNAP-tag
Depositing lab: Kai Johnsson. Depositing organization: Swiss Federal Institute of Technology (EPFL). Publication: Selective chemical crosslinking reveals a Cep57-Cep63-Cep152 centrosomal complex. Lukinavicius G, Lavogina D, Orpinell M, Umezawa K, Reymond L, Garin N, Gonczy P, Johnsson K. Curr Biol. 2013 Feb 4;23(3):265-70. doi: 10.1016/j.cub.2012.12.030. Epub 2013 Jan 17. PubMed 23333316.
Backbone
  Vector backbone: pEBTetD
  Backbone size w/o insert (bp): 10958
  Vector type: Mammalian Expression
  Selectable markers: Puromycin
Growth in bacteria
  Bacterial resistance: Ampicillin, 100 μg/mL
  Growth temperature: 37°C
  Growth strain: DH5alpha
  Copy number: High Copy
Gene/Insert
  Gene/Insert name: SNAP-CENPJ
  Species: H. sapiens (human), Synthetic
  Insert size (bp): 1992
  Entrez Gene: CENPJ (a.k.a. BM032, CENP-J, CPAP, LAP, LIP1, MCPH6, SASS4, SCKL4, Sas-4)
  Promoter: CMV-TetO2
  Tag / fusion protein: FLAG-tag / His-tag (N terminal on insert)
  Cloning method: Gateway Cloning
  Sequencing primers: 5′ CMV_Fwd
Terms and licenses: Academic/Nonprofit Terms; Industry Terms: Not Available to Industry
Depositor comments: PolyAdenylation RNA deletion - low protein expression level
How to cite: pEBTetD-SNAP-CPAP was a gift from Kai Johnsson (Addgene plasmid # 136816 ; http://n2t.net/addgene:136816 ; RRID:Addgene_136816)
