>Addgene plasmid #136816 | pEBTetD-SNAP-CPAP | depositor partial sequence | sequence record 264065 | Insert
ATGGGCGGTAGGCGTGTACGGTGGGAGGTCTATATAAGCAGAGCTCTCCCTATCAGTGATAGAGATCTCC
CTATCAGTGATAGAGATCGTCGACGAGCTCGTTTAGTGAACCGTCAGATCGCCTGGAGACGCCATCCACG
CTGTTTTGACCTCCATAGAAGACACCGGGACCGATCCAGCCTCCGGACTCTAGCGTTTAAACTTAAGCTT
ACCACCATGGATTATAAAGACGATGATGACAAGCACCACCACCACCACCACGACAAGGATTGTGAAATGA
AACGCACCACACTGGACAGCCCTTTGGGGAAGCTGGAGCTGTCTGGTTGTGAGCAGGGTCTGCACGAAAT
AATTTTTCTGGGCAAGGGGACGTCTGCAGCTGATGCCGTGGAGGTCCCAGCCCCCGCTGCGGTTCTCGGA
GGTCCGGAGCCCCTGATGCAGGCTACAGCCTGGCTGAATGCCTATTTCCACCAGCCCGAGGCTATCGAAG
AGTTCCCCGTGCCGGCTCTTCACCATCCCGTTTTCCAGCAAGAGTCGTTCACCAGACAGGTGTTATGGAA
GCTGCTGAAGGTTGTGAAATTCGGAGAAGTGATTTCTTACTCTCACTTAGCAGCCCTGGCAGGCAACCCC
GCAGCCACGGCAGCAGTGAAGACGGCACTGAGTGGCAATCCTGTCCCTATCCTGATCCCGTGCCACAGAG
TGGTCCAGGGGGATTTGGATGTGGGCGGTTACGAGGGTGGACTGGCCGTGAAGGAATGGCTTCTGGCCCA
TGAAGGCCACCGGTTGGGGAAGCCAGGCTTGGGATTCGAACTGGAGGTGCTGTTCCAGGGCCCCGGTACC
GCCATCACAAGTTTGTACAAAAAAGCAGGCACCATGAGGAAGCTACAAAAGGAACGTAAAGTTTTTGAAA
AGTATACTACAGCTGCAAGAACTTTTCCAGATAAAAAGGAACGTGAAGAAATACAGACTTTAAAACAGCA
AATAGCAGATTTACGGGAAGATTTGAAAAGAAAGGAGACCAAATGGTCAAGTACACACAGCCGTCTCAGA
AGCCAGATACAAATGTTAGTCAGAGAGAACACAGACCTCCGGGAAGAAATAAAAGTGATGGAAAGATTCC
GACTGGATGCCTGGAAGAGAGCAGAAGCCATAGAGAGCAGCCTCGAGGTGGAGAAGAAGGACAAGCTTGC
GAACACATCTGTTCGATTTCAAAACAGTCAGATTTCTTCAGGAACCCAGGTAGAAAAATACAAGAAAAAT
TATCTTCCAATGCAAGGCAATCCACCTCGAAGATCCAAGTCTGCACCTCCTCGTGATTTAGGCAATTTGG
ATAAGGGACAAGCTGCCTCTCCCAGGGAGCCACTTGAACCACTGAACTTCCCAGATCCTGAATATAAAGA
GGAGGAGGAAGACCAAGACATACAGGGAGAAATCAGTCATCCTGATGGAAAGGTGGAAAAGGTTTATAAG
AATGGGTGCCGTGTTATACTGTTTCCCAATGGAACTCGAAAGGAAGTGAGTGCAGATGGGAAGACCATCA
CTGTCACTTTCTTTAATGGTGACGTGAAGCAGGTCATGCCAGACCAAAGAGTGATCTACTACTATGCAGC
TGCCCAGACCACTCACACGACATACCCGGAGGGACTGGAAGTCTTACATTTCTCAAGTGGACAAATAGAA
AAACATTACCCAGATGGAAGAAAAGAAATCACGTTTCCTGACCAGACTGTTAAAAACTTATTTCCTGATG
GACAAGAAGAAAGCATTTTCCCAGATGGTACAATTGTCAGAGTACAACGTGATGGCAACAAACTCATAGA
GTTTAATAATGGCCAAAGAGAACTACATACTGCCCAGTTCAAGAGACGGGAATACCCAGATGGCACTGTT
AAAACCGTATATGCAAACGGTCATCAAGAAACGAAGTACAGATCCGGTCGGATAAGAGTTAAGGACAAGG
AGGGTAATGTGCTAATGGACACGGAGCTGTAG
